Addgene plasmid #241486: pMIHP-16190 AU1.S.V5
Purpose: (Empty Backbone) AU1.S.V5 Flow Code Plasmid This plasmid is to be used with mRNAs.
Depositing lab: Adrian Liston. Depositing organization: Babraham Institute. Publication: The tissue-resident regulatory T cell pool is shaped by transient multi-tissue migration and a conserved residency program. Burton OT, Bricard O, Tareen S, Gergelits V, Andrews S, Biggins L, Roca CP, Whyte C, Junius S, Brajic A, Pasciuto E, Ali M, Lemaitre P, Schlenner SM, Ishigame H, Brown BD, Dooley J, Liston A. Immunity. 2024 Jul 9;57(7):1586-1602.e10. doi: 10.1016/j.immuni.2024.05.023. Epub 2024 Jun 18. PubMed 38897202.
Backbone
  Vector backbone: Retroviral plasmid
  Vector type: Retroviral
  Tag / fusion protein: AU1; S; V5
Growth in bacteria
  Bacterial resistance: Ampicillin, 100 μg/mL
  Growth temperature: 30°C
  Growth strain: NEB Stable
  Copy number: Unknown
Gene/Insert
  Gene/Insert name: None
Resource information
  A portion of this plasmid was derived from a plasmid made by: The plasmids were generated using pro-code vectors received from Dr Brian Brown at Mount Sinai and we have their permission via email for these to be deposited.
Terms and licenses: Academic/Nonprofit Terms; Industry Terms: Not Available to Industry
Depositor comments: Any stbl competent cell strain can be used for growing this plasmid.
How to cite: pMIHP-16190 AU1.S.V5 was a gift from Adrian Liston (Addgene plasmid # 241486 ; http://n2t.net/addgene:241486 ; RRID:Addgene_241486)
