[The description below was written by a language model from this plasmid's Addgene catalogue record and pLannotate feature annotations shown in this document.]
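Description:
pMIHP-16190 AU1.S.V5 is a gammaretroviral transfer plasmid of about 6.4 kb, deposited as an empty backbone in a "Flow Code" series derived in part from Pro-Code epitope-barcoding vectors. The bacterial portion carries a high-copy ColE1/pUC-type origin and a β-lactamase gene with its own promoter for ampicillin selection. Short remnants of tetracycline resistance, lacZα, lacI, rop, bom and lac promoter/operator sequences are annotated only as fragments and appear to be cloning leftovers. A recombination-deficient stable E. coli strain is specified as host, consistent with the repeated LTR sequences in the plasmid.

The viral cassette is framed by 5' and 3' long terminal repeats from murine embryonic stem cell virus. Downstream of the 5' LTR lie the MESV Ψ packaging signal and a truncated, start-codon-less MMLV gag segment, which together support encapsidation of the genomic transcript when gag-pol and env are provided in trans. An EMCV IRES follows directly and is positioned to drive cap-independent translation of a mouse histone H2B (H2bc3) coding sequence. No internal promoter is annotated, so expression presumably comes from the 5' LTR.

The catalogue lists AU1, S and V5 tags. The feature table does not annotate them, but the unannotated stretch after H2B, ahead of a short polylinker fragment, is a plausible location, which would give a nuclear, chromatin-bound carrier displaying a three-epitope combination. Such a code would let transduced cells be identified by antibody staining and flow cytometry. The region between gag and the IRES likely serves as the site for a gene of interest, though the record does not state this. The purpose field says the plasmid is to be used with mRNAs without elaborating.
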