Features (pLannotate 1.2.2; 19 found; start..end, strand, type, name):
     32..233     -  CDS            TcR (fragment): tetracycline efflux protein; tet; confers resistance to tetracycline
    234..332     +  CDS            env (fragment): murine leukemia virus gPr80 envelope polyprotein precursor; env; proteolytically cleaved into gp70SU and p15TM subunits
    374..890     +  LTR            5' LTR: 5' long terminal repeat from murine embryonic stem cell virus
    954..1295    +  misc_feature   MESV Ψ: packaging signal of murine embryonic stem cell virus
   1362..1778    +  CDS            gag (truncated): truncated Moloney murine leukemia virus (MMLV) gag gene lacking the start codon
   1837..2397    +  misc_feature   IRES: internal ribosome entry site (IRES) of the encephalomyocarditis virus (EMCV)
   2400..2777    +  CDS            H2bc3: H2B1B_MOUSE - Also known as Hist1h2bb Experimental evidence at protein level: Swiss-Prot protein existence level 1. Core component of nucleosome. Nucleosomes wrap and compact DNA into chromatin, limiting DNA accessibility to the cellular machineries which require DNA as a template. Histones thereby play a central role in transcription regulation, DNA repair, DNA replication and chromosomal stability. DNA accessibility is regulated via a complex set of post-translational modifications of histones, also called histone code, and nucleosome remodeling. From Mus musculus (Mouse).
   2989..3019    +  misc_feature   MCS (fragment): pUC18/19 multiple cloning site
   3139..3653    +  LTR            3' LTR: 3' long terminal repeat from murine embryonic stem cell virus
   3815..3831    -  protein_bind   lac operator: The lac repressor binds to the lac operator to inhibit transcription in E. coli. This inhibition can be relieved by adding lactose or isopropyl-β-D-thiogalactopyranoside (IPTG). lac repressor encoded by lacI
   3839..3869    -  promoter       lac promoter: promoter for the E. coli lac operon
   3884..3905    -  protein_bind   CAP binding site: CAP binding activates transcription in the presence of cAMP. E. coli catabolite activator protein
   3918..4010    -  CDS            lacI (fragment): lac repressor; lacI; The lac repressor binds to the lac operator to inhibit transcription in E. coli. This inhibition can be relieved by adding lactose or isopropyl-β-D-thiogalactopyranoside (IPTG).
   4193..4781    -  rep_origin     ori: high-copy-number ColE1/pMB1/pBR322/pUC origin of replication
   4952..5812    -  CDS            AmpR: β-lactamase; bla; confers resistance to ampicillin, carbenicillin, and related antibiotics
   5813..5917    -  promoter       AmpR promoter: bla
   6012..6047    +  CDS            rop (fragment): Rop protein, which maintains plasmids at low copy number; rop
   6149..6248    +  misc_feature   bom (fragment): basis of mobility region from pBR322
   6254..32      -  CDS            lacZα (fragment) (across the origin): LacZα fragment of β-galactosidase; lacZ fragment
>Addgene plasmid #241486 | pMIHP-16190 AU1.S.V5 | addgene full sequence | sequence record 481832 | Addgene NGS Result
TTTTCCCAGTCACGACGTTGTAAAACGACGGCGCAAGGAATGGTGCATGCAAGGAGATGGCGCCCAACAG
TCCCCCGGCCACGGGGCCTGCCACCATACCCACGCCGAAACAAGCGCTCATGAGCCCGAAGTGGCGAGCC
CGATCTTCCCCATCGGTGATGTCGGCGATATAGGCGCCAGCAACCGCACCTGTGGCGCCGGTGATGCCGG
CCACGATGCGTCCGGCGTAGAGGCGATTAGTCCAATTTGTTAAAGACAGGATATCAGTGGTCCAGGCTCT
AGTTTTGACTCAACAATATCACCAGCTGAAGCCTATAGAGTACGAGCCATAGATAAAATAAAAGATTTTA
TTTAGTCTCCAGAAAAAGGGGGGAATGAAAGACCCCACCTGTAGGTTTGGCAAGCTAGCTTAAGTAACGC
CATTTTGCAAGGCATGGAAAATACATAACTGAGAATAGAGAAGTTCAGATCAAGGTTAGGAACAGAGAGA
CAGCAGAATATGGGCCAAACAGGATATCTGTGGTAAGCAGTTCCTGCCCCGGCTCAGGGCCAAGAACAGA
TGGTCCCCAGATGCGGTCCCGCCCTCAGCAGTTTCTAGAGAACCATCAGATGTTTCCAGGGTGCCCCAAG
GACCTGAAATGACCCTGTGCCTTATTTGAACTAACCAATCAGTTCGCTTCTCGCTTCTGTTCGCGCGCTT
CTGCTCCCCGAGCTCAATAAAAGAGCCCACAACCCCTCACTCGGCGCGCCAGTCCTCCGATAGACTGCGT
CGCCCGGGTACCCGTATTCCCAATAAAGCCTCTTGCTGTTTGCATCCGAATCGTGGACTCGCTGATCCTT
GGGAGGGTCTCCTCAGATTGATTGACTGCCCACCTCGGGGGTCTTTCATTTGGAGGTTCCACCGAGATTT
GGAGACCCCTGCCCAGGGACCACCGACCCCCCCGCCGGGAGGTAAGCTGGCCAGCGGTCGTTTCGTGTCT
GTCTCTGTCTTTGTGCGTGTTTGTGCCGGCATCTAATGTTTGCGCCTGCGTCTGTACTAGTTAGCTAACT
AGCTCTGTATCTGGCGGACCCGTGGTGGAACTGACGAGTTCTGAACACCCGGCCGCAACCCTGGGAGACG
TCCCAGGGACTTTGGGGGCCGTTTTTGTGGCCCGACCTGAGGAAGGGAGTCGATGTGGAATCCGACCCCG
TCAGGATATGTGGTTCTGGTAGGAGACGAGAACCTAAAACAGTTCCCGCCTCCGTCTGAATTTTTGCTTT
CGGTTTGGAACCGAAGCCGCGCGTCTTGTCTGCTGCAGCGCTGCAGCATCGTTCTGTGTTGTCTCTGTCT
GACTGTGTTTCTGTATTTGTCTGAAAATTAGGGCCAGACTGTTACCACTCCCTTAAGTTTGACCTTAGGT
CACTGGAAAGATGTCGAGCGGATCGCTCACAACCAGTCGGTAGATGTCAAGAAGAGACGTTGGGTTACCT
TCTGCTCTGCAGAATGGCCAACCTTTAACGTCGGATGGCCGCGAGACGGCACCTTTAACCGAGACCTCAT
CACCCAGGTTAAGATCAAGGTCTTTTCACCTGGCCCGCATGGACACCCAGACCAGGTCCCCTACATCGTG
ACCTGGGAAGCCTTGGCTTTTGACCCCCCTCCCTGGGTCAAGCCCTTTGTACACCCTAAGCCTCCGCCTC
CTCTTCCTCCATCCGCCCCGTCTCTCCCCCTTGAACCTCCTCGTTCGACCCCGCCTCGATCCTCCCTTTA
TCCAGCCCTCACTCCTTCTCTAGGCGCCGGAATTCCGAACAGTCTTCCGTAATAGAAGACACAAGGCTCG
AGCGGGATCAATTCCGCCCCCCCCCTAACGTTACTGGCCGAAGCCGCTTGGAATAAGGCCGGTGTGCGTT
TGTCTATATGTTATTTTCCACCATATTGCCGTCTTTTGGCAATGTGAGGGCCCGGAAACCTGGCCCTGTC
TTCTTGACGAGCATTCCTAGGGGTCTTTCCCCTCTCGCCAAAGGAATGCAAGGTCTGTTGAATGTCGTGA
AGGAAGCAGTTCCTCTGGAAGCTTCTTGAAGACAAACAACGTCTGTAGCGACCCTTTGCAGGCAGCGGAA
CCCCCCACCTGGCGACAGGTGCCTCTGCGGCCAAAAGCCACGTGTATAAGATACACCTGCAAAGGCGGCA
CAACCCCAGTGCCACGTTGTGAGTTGGATAGTTGTGGAAAGAGTCAAATGGCTCTCCTCAAGCGTATTCA
ACAAGGGGCTGAAGGATGCCCAGAAGGTACCCCATTGTATGGGATCTGATCTGGGGCCTCGGTGCACATG
CTTTACATGTGTTTAGTCGAGGTTAAAAAAACGTCTAGGCCCCCCGAACCACGGGGACGTGGTTTTCCTT
TGAAAAACACGATAATACCATGCCAGAGCCTTCTAAGTCTGCACCAGCCCCTAAGAAGGGATCTAAGAAA
GCCATCTCTAAGGCGCAGAAGAAGGATGGCAAGAAGCGCAAGCGCAGCCGCAAGGAGAGCTATTCGGTGT
ACGTGTACAAGGTGCTGAAGCAAGTGCACCCCGACACCGGCATCTCCTCCAAGGCCATGGGCATCATGAA
CTCGTTCGTGAACGACATCTTCGAGCGCATCGCGAGCGAGGCGTCCCGCCTGGCGCATTACAACAAGCGC
TCGACCATCACGTCCCGGGAGATCCAGACGGCCGTGCGCCTGCTGCTGCCCGGGGAGCTGGCCAAGCACG
CCGTGTCGGAGGGCACTAAGGCCGTCACCAAGTACACCAGCTCCAAGGACCCACCGGTCGCCACCGGATC
CACGGTCGCCACCATGGGCGACACCTATCGGTACATTGGAGGAGGCGGGGGAGGGAAGGAGACCGCCGCC
GCCAAGTTCGAGAGGCAGCACATGGACAGCGGAGGAGGCGGGGGAGGGGGCAAACCAATTCCAAACCCAC
TGCTGGGACTGGATTCCACAGGCATGCTGATGGTGTAAGCGGCCGCGACTCTAGAGTCGACCTGCAGGCA
TGCAAGCTTCAGGTAGCCGGCTAACGTTAACAACCGGTACCTCTAGAACTATAGCTAGCATGCGCAAATT
TAAAGCGCTGATATCGATAAAATAAAAGATTTTATTTAGTCTCCAGAAAAAGGGGGGAATGAAAGACCCC
ACCTGTAGGTTTGGCAAGCTAGCTTAAGTAACGCCATTTTGCAAGGCATGGAAAATACATAACTGAGAAT
AGAGAAGTTCAGATCAAGGTTAGGAACAGAGAGACAGCAGAATATGGGCCAAACAGGATATCTGTGGTAA
GCAGTTCCTGCCCCGGCTCAGGGCCAAGAACAGATGGTCCCCAGATGCGGTCCCGCCCTCAGCAGTTTCT
AGAGAACCATCAGATGTTTCCAGGGTGCCCCAAGGACCTGAAATGACCCTGTGCCTTATTTGAACTAACC
AATCAGTTCGCTTCTCGCTTCTGTTCGCGCGCTTCTGCTCCCCGAGCTCAATAAAAGAGCCCACAACCCC
TCACTCGGCGCGCCAGTCCTCCGATAGACTGCGTCGCCCGGGTACCCGTGTATCCAATAAACCCTCTTGC
AGTTGCATCCGACTTGTGGTCTCGCTGTTCCTTGGGAGGGTCTCCTCTGAGTGATTGACTACCCGTCAGC
GGGGGTCTTTCATGGGTAACAGTTTCTTGAAGTTGGAGAACAACATTCTGAGGGTAGGAGTCGAATATTA
AGTAATCCTGACTCAATTAGCCACTGTTTTGAATCCACATACTCCAATACTCCTGAAATAGTTCATTATG
GACAGCGCAGAAAGAGCTGGGGAGAATTGTGAAATTGTTATCCGCTCACAATTCCACACAACATACGAGC
CGGAAGCATAAAGTGTAAAGCCTGGGGTGCCTAATGAGTGAGCTAACTCACATTAATTGCGTTGCGCTCA
CTGCCCGCTTTCCAGTCGGGAAACCTGTCGTGCCAGCTGCATTAATGAATCGGCCAACGCGCGGGGAGAG
GCGGTTTGCGTATTGGGCGCTCTTCCGCTTCCTCGCTCACTGACTCGCTGCGCTCGGTCGTTCGGCTGCG
GCGAGCGGTATCAGCTCACTCAAAGGCGGTAATACGGTTATCCACAGAATCAGGGGATAACGCAGGAAAG
AACATGTGAGCAAAAGGCCAGCAAAAGGCCAGGAACCGTAAAAAGGCCGCGTTGCTGGCGTTTTTCCATA
GGCTCCGCCCCCCTGACGAGCATCACAAAAATCGACGCTCAAGTCAGAGGTGGCGAAACCCGACAGGACT
ATAAAGATACCAGGCGTTTCCCCCTGGAAGCTCCCTCGTGCGCTCTCCTGTTCCGACCCTGCCGCTTACC
GGATACCTGTCCGCCTTTCTCCCTTCGGGAAGCGTGGCGCTTTCTCATAGCTCACGCTGTAGGTATCTCA
GTTCGGTGTAGGTCGTTCGCTCCAAGCTGGGCTGTGTGCACGAACCCCCCGTTCAGCCCGACCGCTGCGC
CTTATCCGGTAACTATCGTCTTGAGTCCAACCCGGTAAGACACGACTTATCGCCACTGGCAGCAGCCACT
GGTAACAGGATTAGCAGAGCGAGGTATGTAGGCGGTGCTACAGAGTTCTTGAAGTGGTGGCCTAACTACG
GCTACACTAGAAGAACAGTATTTGGTATCTGCGCTCTGCTGAAGCCAGTTACCTTCGGAAAAAGAGTTGG
TAGCTCTTGATCCGGCAAACAAACCACCGCTGGTAGCGGTGGTTTTTTTGTTTGCAAGCAGCAGATTACG
CGCAGAAAAAAAGGATCTCAAGAAGATCCTTTGATCTTTTCTACGGGGTCTGACGCTCAGTGGAACGAAA
ACTCACGTTAAGGGATTTTGGTCATGAGATTATCAAAAAGGATCTTCACCTAGATCCTTTTAAATTAAAA
ATGAAGTTTTAAATCAATCTAAAGTATATATGAGTAAACTTGGTCTGACAGTTACCAATGCTTAATCAGT
GAGGCACCTATCTCAGCGATCTGTCTATTTCGTTCATCCATAGTTGCCTGACTCCCCGTCGTGTAGATAA
CTACGATACGGGAGGGCTTACCATCTGGCCCCAGTGCTGCAATGATACCGCGAGACCCACGCTCACCGGC
TCCAGATTTATCAGCAATAAACCAGCCAGCCGGAAGGGCCGAGCGCAGAAGTGGTCCTGCAACTTTATCC
GCCTCCATCCAGTCTATTAATTGTTGCCGGGAAGCTAGAGTAAGTAGTTCGCCAGTTAATAGTTTGCGCA
ACGTTGTTGCCATTGCTACAGGCATCGTGGTGTCACGCTCGTCGTTTGGTATGGCTTCATTCAGCTCCGG
TTCCCAACGATCAAGGCGAGTTACATGATCCCCCATGTTGTGCAAAAAAGCGGTTAGCTCCTTCGGTCCT
CCGATCGTTGTCAGAAGTAAGTTGGCCGCAGTGTTATCACTCATGGTTATGGCAGCACTGCATAATTCTC
TTACTGTCATGCCATCCGTAAGATGCTTTTCTGTGACTGGTGAGTACTCAACCAAGTCATTCTGAGAATA
GTGTATGCGGCGACCGAGTTGCTCTTGCCCGGCGTCAATACGGGATAATACCGCGCCACATAGCAGAACT
TTAAAAGTGCTCATCATTGGAAAACGTTCTTCGGGGCGAAAACTCTCAAGGATCTTACCGCTGTTGAGAT
CCAGTTCGATGTAACCCACTCGTGCACCCAACTGATCTTCAGCATCTTTTACTTTCACCAGCGTTTCTGG
GTGAGCAAAAACAGGAAGGCAAAATGCCGCAAAAAAGGGAATAAGGGCGACACGGAAATGTTGAATACTC
ATACTCTTCCTTTTTCAATATTATTGAAGCATTTATCAGGGTTATTGTCTCATGAGCGGATACATATTTG
AATGTATTTAGAAAAATAAACAAATAGGGGTTCCGCGCACATTTCCCCGAAAAGTGCCACCTGACGTCTA
AGAAACCATTATTATCATGACATTAACCTATAAAAATAGGCGTATCACGAGGCCCTTTCGTCTCGCGCGT
TTCGGTGATGACGGTGAAAACCTCTGACACATGCAGCTCCCGGAGACGGTCACAGCTTGTCTGTAAGCGG
ATGCCGGGAGCAGACAAGCCCGTCAGGGCGCGTCAGCGGGTGTTGGCGGGTGTCGGGGCTGGCTTAACTA
TGCGGCATCAGAGCAGATTGTACTGAGAGTGCACCATATGCGGTGTGAAATACCGCACAGATGCGTAAGG
AGAAAATACCGCATCAGGCGCCATTCGCCATTCAGGCTGCGCAACTGTTGGGAAGGGCGATCGGTGCGGG
CCTCTTCGCTATTACGCCAGCTGGCGAAAGGGGGATGTGCTGCAAGGCGATTAAGTTGGGTAACGCCAGG
G
